>Addgene plasmid #168109 | pMB204: UbC-GFP-Tg_SAP30L-WPRE | depositor full sequence | sequence record 326024 | pMB204: UbC-GFP-Tg_SAP30L-WPRE sequence 10492 bps
GTCGACGGATCGGGAGATCTCCCGATCCCCTATGGTGCACTCTCAGTACAATCTGCTCTGATGCCGCATA
GTTAAGCCAGTATCTGCTCCCTGCTTGTGTGTTGGAGGTCGCTGAGTAGTGCGCGAGCAAAATTTAAGCT
ACAACAAGGCAAGGCTTGACCGACAATTGCATGAAGAATCTGCTTAGGGTTAGGCGTTTTGCGCTGCTTC
GCGATGTACGGGCCAGATATACGCGTTGACATTGATTATTGACTAGTTATTAATAGTAATCAATTACGGG
GTCATTAGTTCATAGCCCATATATGGAGTTCCGCGTTACATAACTTACGGTAAATGGCCCGCCTGGCTGA
CCGCCCAACGACCCCCGCCCATTGACGTCAATAATGACGTATGTTCCCATAGTAACGCCAATAGGGACTT
TCCATTGACGTCAATGGGTGGAGTATTTACGGTAAACTGCCCACTTGGCAGTACATCAAGTGTATCATAT
GCCAAGTACGCCCCCTATTGACGTCAATGACGGTAAATGGCCCGCCTGGCATTATGCCCAGTACATGACC
TTATGGGACTTTCCTACTTGGCAGTACATCTACGTATTAGTCATCGCTATTACCATGGTGATGCGGTTTT
GGCAGTACATCAATGGGCGTGGATAGCGGTTTGACTCACGGGGATTTCCAAGTCTCCACCCCATTGACGT
CAATGGGAGTTTGTTTTGGCACCAAAATCAACGGGACTTTCCAAAATGTCGTAACAACTCCGCCCCATTG
ACGCAAATGGGCGGTAGGCGTGTACGGTGGGAGGTCTATATAAGCAGCGCGTTTTGCCTGTACTGGGTCT
CTCTGGTTAGACCAGATCTGAGCCTGGGAGCTCTCTGGCTAACTAGGGAACCCACTGCTTAAGCCTCAAT
AAAGCTTGCCTTGAGTGCTTCAAGTAGTGTGTGCCCGTCTGTTGTGTGACTCTGGTAACTAGAGATCCCT
CAGACCCTTTTAGTCAGTGTGGAAAATCTCTAGCAGTGGCGCCCGAACAGGGACTTGAAAGCGAAAGGGA
AACCAGAGGAGCTCTCTCGACGCAGGACTCGGCTTGCTGAAGCGCGCACGGCAAGAGGCGAGGGGCGGCG
ACTGGTGAGTACGCCAAAAATTTTGACTAGCGGAGGCTAGAAGGAGAGAGATGGGTGCGAGAGCGTCAGT
ATTAAGCGGGGGAGAATTAGATCGCGATGGGAAAAAATTCGGTTAAGGCCAGGGGGAAAGAAAAAATATA
AATTAAAACATATAGTATGGGCAAGCAGGGAGCTAGAACGATTCGCAGTTAATCCTGGCCTGTTAGAAAC
ATCAGAAGGCTGTAGACAAATACTGGGACAGCTACAACCATCCCTTCAGACAGGATCAGAAGAACTTAGA
TCATTATATAATACAGTAGCAACCCTCTATTGTGTGCATCAAAGGATAGAGATAAAAGACACCAAGGAAG
CTTTAGACAAGATAGAGGAAGAGCAAAACAAAAGTAAGACCACCGCACAGCAAGCGGCCGCTGATCTTCA
GACCTGGAGGAGGAGATATGAGGGACAATTGGAGAAGTGAATTATATAAATATAAAGTAGTAAAAATTGA
ACCATTAGGAGTAGCACCCACCAAGGCAAAGAGAAGAGTGGTGCAGAGAGAAAAAAGAGCAGTGGGAATA
GGAGCTTTGTTCCTTGGGTTCTTGGGAGCAGCAGGAAGCACTATGGGCGCAGCGTCAATGACGCTGACGG
TACAGGCCAGACAATTATTGTCTGGTATAGTGCAGCAGCAGAACAATTTGCTGAGGGCTATTGAGGCGCA
ACAGCATCTGTTGCAACTCACAGTCTGGGGCATCAAGCAGCTCCAGGCAAGAATCCTGGCTGTGGAAAGA
TACCTAAAGGATCAACAGCTCCTGGGGATTTGGGGTTGCTCTGGAAAACTCATTTGCACCACTGCTGTGC
CTTGGAATGCTAGTTGGAGTAATAAATCTCTGGAACAGATTTGGAATCACACGACCTGGATGGAGTGGGA
CAGAGAAATTAACAATTACACAAGCTTAATACACTCCTTAATTGAAGAATCGCAAAACCAGCAAGAAAAG
AATGAACAAGAATTATTGGAATTAGATAAATGGGCAAGTTTGTGGAATTGGTTTAACATAACAAATTGGC
TGTGGTATATAAAATTATTCATAATGATAGTAGGAGGCTTGGTAGGTTTAAGAATAGTTTTTGCTGTACT
TTCTATAGTGAATAGAGTTAGGCAGGGATATTCACCATTATCGTTTCAGACCCACCTCCCAACCCCGAGG
GGACCCGACAGGCCCGAAGGAATAGAAGAAGAAGGTGGAGAGAGAGACAGAGACAGATCCATTCGATTAG
TGAACGGATCGGCACTGCGTGCGCCAATTCTGCAGACAAATGGCAGTATTCATCCACAATTTTAAAAGAA
AAGGGGGGATTGGGGGGTACAGTGCAGGGGAAAGAATAGTAGACATAATAGCAACAGACATACAAACTAA
AGAATTACAAAAACAAATTACAAAAATTCAAAATTTTCGGGTTTATTACAGGGACAGCAGAGATCCAGTT
TGGTTAATTAAGGGTGCAGCGGCCTCCGCGCCGGGTTTTGGCGCCTCCCGCGGGCGCCCCCCTCCTCACG
GCGAGCGCTGCCACGTCAGACGAAGGGCGCAGGAGCGTTCCTGATCCTTCCGCCCGGACGCTCAGGACAG
CGGCCCGCTGCTCATAAGACTCGGCCTTAGAACCCCAGTATCAGCAGAAGGACATTTTAGGACGGGACTT
GGGTGACTCTAGGGCACTGGTTTTCTTTCCAGAGAGCGGAACAGGCGAGGAAAAGTAGTCCCTTCTCGGC
GATTCTGCGGAGGGATCTCCGTGGGGCGGTGAACGCCGATGATTATATAAGGACGCGCCGGGTGTGGCAC
AGCTAGTTCCGTCGCAGCCGGGATTTGGGTCGCGGTTCTTGTTTGTGGATCGCTGTGATCGTCACTTGGT
GAGTTGCGGGCTGCTGGGCTGGCCGGGGCTTTCGTGGCCGCCGGGCCGCTCGGTGGGACGGAAGCGTGTG
GAGAGACCGCCAAGGGCTGTAGTCTGGGTCCGCGAGCAAGGTTGCCCTGAACTGGGGGTTGGGGGGAGCG
CACAAAATGGCGGCTGTTCCCGAGTCTTGAATGGAAGACGCTTGTAAGGCGGGCTGTGAGGTCGTTGAAA
CAAGGTGGGGGGCATGGTGGGCGGCAAGAACCCAAGGTCTTGAGGCCTTCGCTAATGCGGGAAAGCTCTT
ATTCGGGTGAGATGGGCTGGGGCACCATCTGGGGACCCTGACGTGAAGTTTGTCACTGACTGGAGAACTC
GGGTTTGTCGTCTGGTTGCGGGGGCGGCAGTTATGCGGTGCCGTTGGGCAGTGCACCCGTACCTTTGGGA
GCGCGCGCCTCGTCGTGTCGTGACGTCACCCGTTCTGTTGGCTTATAATGCAGGGTGGGGCCACCTGCCG
GTAGGTGTGCGGTAGGCTTTTCTCCGTCGCAGGACGCAGGGTTCGGGCCTAGGGTAGGCTCTCCTGAATC
GACAGGCGCCGGACCTCTGGTGAGGGGAGGGATAAGTGAGGCGTCAGTTTCTTTGGTCGGTTTTATGTAC
CTATCTTCTTAAGTAGCTGAAGCTCCGGTTTTGAACTATGCGCTCGGGGTTGGCGAGTGTGTTTTGTGAA
GTTTTTTAGGCACCTTTTGAAATGTAATCATTTGGGTCAATATGTAATTTTCAGTGTTAGACTAGTAAAG
CTTCTGCAGGTCGACTCTAGAAAATTGTCCGCTAAATTCTGGCCGTTTTTGGCTTTTTTGTTAGACAGGA
TCCCCGGGTACCGGTCGCCACCATGGTGAGCAAGGGCGAGGAGCTGTTCACCGGGGTGGTGCCCATCCTG
GTCGAGCTGGACGGCGACGTAAACGGCCACAAGTTCAGCGTGTCCGGCGAGGGCGAGGGCGATGCCACCT
ACGGCAAGCTGACCCTGAAGTTCATCTGCACCACCGGCAAGCTGCCCGTGCCCTGGCCCACCCTCGTGAC
CACCCTGACCTACGGCGTGCAGTGCTTCAGCCGCTACCCCGACCACATGAAGCAGCACGACTTCTTCAAG
TCCGCCATGCCCGAAGGCTACGTCCAGGAGCGCACCATCTTCTTCAAGGACGACGGCAACTACAAGACCC
GCGCCGAGGTGAAGTTCGAGGGCGACACCCTGGTGAACCGCATCGAGCTGAAGGGCATCGACTTCAAGGA
GGACGGCAACATCCTGGGGCACAAGCTGGAGTACAACTACAACAGCCACAACGTCTATATCATGGCCGAC
AAGCAGAAGAACGGCATCAAGGTGAACTTCAAGATCCGCCACAACATCGAGGACGGCAGCGTGCAGCTCG
CCGACCACTACCAGCAGAACACCCCCATCGGCGACGGCCCCGTGCTGCTGCCCGACAACCACTACCTGAG
CACCCAGTCCGCCCTGAGCAAAGACCCCAACGAGAAGCGCGATCACATGGTCCTGCTGGAGTTCGTGACC
GCCGCCGGGATCACTCTCGGCATGGACGAGCTGTACAAGTCCGGACTCAGATCTCGAGCTATGAATGGGT
TCAGCACCGAGGAGGACAGCCGGGATGGGCCGCCCGCCGCCCCCTTTTACGGCCAGAGCTGCTGCCTCAT
CGACGACGGGGACCGCTGCGTGCGCCCCGCCGGCAACGCGTCCTTCAGCAAGAGGATCCAGAAGAGCATC
TCGCAGAAGAAGCTGAAGCTGGACATCGACAAAAGTGTGAGGCATCTGTATATCTGTGATTTTCACAAGA
ACTTCATTCAAAGTGTTCGGAACAAAAGGAAGAGGAAGACGAGCGATGATGGAGGTGACTCTCCTGAGCA
CGACACGGATGTTCCAGAGGTTGACTTGTTCCAGCTCCAAGTGAACACCCTGCGACGTTACAAGCGACAT
TATAAATTGCAGACTAGGCCTGGACTCAACAAGGCTCAGCTTGCAGAAACTGTCAGTCGTCATTTCAGGA
ATATTCCAGTGAATGAGAAGGAGACGCTTGCATATTTCATCTACATGGTGAAGAACAATAAGAGCAGGCT
GGACCAGAAATCAGAAGGCAGCAAACAACTTGACTGAAGATTAACATAAGAATTCGATATCAAGCTTATC
GATAATCAACCTCTGGATTACAAAATTTGTGAAAGATTGACTGGTATTCTTAACTATGTTGCTCCTTTTA
CGCTATGTGGATACGCTGCTTTAATGCCTTTGTATCATGCTATTGCTTCCCGTATGGCTTTCATTTTCTC
CTCCTTGTATAAATCCTGGTTGCTGTCTCTTTATGAGGAGTTGTGGCCCGTTGTCAGGCAACGTGGCGTG
GTGTGCACTGTGTTTGCTGACGCAACCCCCACTGGTTGGGGCATTGCCACCACCTGTCAGCTCCTTTCCG
GGACTTTCGCTTTCCCCCTCCCTATTGCCACGGCGGAACTCATCGCCGCCTGCCTTGCCCGCTGCTGGAC
AGGGGCTCGGCTGTTGGGCACTGACAATTCCGTGGTGTTGTCGGGGAAATCATCGTCCTTTCCTTGGCTG
CTCGCCTGTGTTGCCACCTGGATTCTGCGCGGGACGTCCTTCTGCTACGTCCCTTCGGCCCTCAATCCAG
CGGACCTTCCTTCCCGCGGCCTGCTGCCGGCTCTGCGGCCTCTTCCGCGTCTTCGCCTTCGCCCTCAGAC
GAGTCGGATCTCCCTTTGGGCCGCCTCCCCGCATCGATACCGTCGACCTCGAGACCTAGAAAAACATGGA
GCAATCACAAGTAGCAATACAGCAGCTACCAATGCTGATTGTGCCTGGCTAGAAGCACAAGAGGAGGAGG
AGGTGGGTTTTCCAGTCACACCTCAGGTACCTTTAAGACCAATGACTTACAAGGCAGCTGTAGATCTTAG
CCACTTTTTAAAAGAAAAGGGGGGACTGGAAGGGCTAATTCACTCCCAACGAAGACAAGATATCCTTGAT
CTGTGGATCTACCACACACAAGGCTACTTCCCTGATTGGCAGAACTACACACCAGGGCCAGGGATCAGAT
ATCCACTGACCTTTGGATGGTGCTACAAGCTAGTACCAGTTGAGCAAGAGAAGGTAGAAGAAGCCAATGA
AGGAGAGAACACCCGCTTGTTACACCCTGTGAGCCTGCATGGGATGGATGACCCGGAGAGAGAAGTATTA
GAGTGGAGGTTTGACAGCCGCCTAGCATTTCATCACATGGCCCGAGAGCTGCATCCGGACTGTACTGGGT
CTCTCTGGTTAGACCAGATCTGAGCCTGGGAGCTCTCTGGCTAACTAGGGAACCCACTGCTTAAGCCTCA
ATAAAGCTTGCCTTGAGTGCTTCAAGTAGTGTGTGCCCGTCTGTTGTGTGACTCTGGTAACTAGAGATCC
CTCAGACCCTTTTAGTCAGTGTGGAAAATCTCTAGCAGGGCCCGTTTAAACCCGCTGATCAGCCTCGACT
GTGCCTTCTAGTTGCCAGCCATCTGTTGTTTGCCCCTCCCCCGTGCCTTCCTTGACCCTGGAAGGTGCCA
CTCCCACTGTCCTTTCCTAATAAAATGAGGAAATTGCATCGCATTGTCTGAGTAGGTGTCATTCTATTCT
GGGGGGTGGGGTGGGGCAGGACAGCAAGGGGGAGGATTGGGAAGACAATAGCAGGCATGCTGGGGATGCG
GTGGGCTCTATGGCTTCTGAGGCGGAAAGAACCAGCTGGGGCTCTAGGGGGTATCCCC
[124 nt withheld, positions 6779-6902]
C
[91 nt withheld, positions 6904-6994]
A
[49 nt withheld, positions 6996-7044]
CCTTTGACGTTGGAGTCCACGTTCTTT
[37 nt withheld, positions 7072-7108]
ACCCTATCTCGGTCTATTCTTTTGATTTATAAGGGATTTTGCCGATTTCGGCCTATTGGTTAAAAAATGA
GCTGATTTAACAAAAATTTAACGCGAATTAATTCTGTGGAATGTGTGTCAGTTAGGGTGTGGAAAGTCCC
CAGGCTCCCCAGCAGGCAGAAGTATGCAAAGCATGCATCTCAATTAGTCAGCAACCAGGTGTGGAAAGTC
CCCAGGCTCCCCAGCAGGCAGAAGTATGCAAAGCATGCATCTCAATTAGTCAGCAACCATAGTCCCGCCC
CTAACTCCGCCCATCCCGCCCCTAACTCCGCCCAGTTCCGCCCATTCTCCGCCCCATGGCTGACTAATTT
TTTTTATTTATGCAGAGGCCGAGGCCGCCTCTGCCTCTGAGCTATTCCAGAAGTAGTGAGGAGGCTTTTT
TGGAGGCCTAGGCTTTTGCAAAAAGCTCCCGGGAGCTTGTATATCCATTTTCGGATCTGATCAGCACGTG
TTGACAATTAATCATCGGCATAGTATATCGGCATAGTATAATACGACAAGGTGAGGAACTAAACCATGGC
CAAGTTGACCAGTGCCGTTCCGGTGCTCACCGCGCGCGACGTCGCCGGAGCGGTCGAGTTCTGGACCGAC
CGGCTCGGGTTCTCCCGGGACTTCGTGGAGGACGACTTCGCCGGTGTGGTCCGGGACGACGTGACCCTGT
TCATCAGCGCGGTCCAGGACCAGGTGGTGCCGGACAACACCCTGGCCTGGGTGTGGGTGCGCGGCCTGGA
CGAGCTGTACGCCGAGTGGTCGGAGGTCGTGTCCACGAACTTCCGGGACGCCTCCGGGCCGGCCATGACC
GAGATCGGCGAGCAGCCGTGGGGGCGGGAGTTCGCCCTGCGCGACCCGGCCGGCAACTGCGTGCACTTCG
TGGCCGAGGAGCAGGACTGACACGTGCTACGAGATTTCGATTCCACCGCCGCCTTCTATGAAAGGTTGGG
CTTCGGAATCGTTTTCCGGGACGCCGGCTGGATGATCCTCCAGCGCGGGGATCTCATGCTGGAGTTCTTC
GCCCACCCCAACTTGTTTATTGCAGCTTATAATGGTTACAAATAAAGCAATAGCATCACAAATTTCACAA
ATAAAGCATTTTTTTCACTGCATTCTAGTTGTGGTTTGTCCAAACTCATCAATGTATCTTATCATGTCTG
TATACCGTCGACCTCTAGCTAGAGCTTGGCGTAATCATGGTCATAGCTGTTTCCTGTGTGAAATTGTTAT
CCGCTCACAATTCCACACAACATACGAGCCGGAAGCATAAAGTGTAAAGCCTGGGGTGCCTAATGAGTGA
GCTAACTCACATTAATTGCGTTGCGCTCACTGCCCGCTTTCCAGTCGGGAAACCTGTCGTGCCAGCTGCA
TTAATGAATCGGCCAACGCGCGGGGAGAGGCGGTTTGCGTATTGGGCGCTCTTCCGCTTCCTCGCTCACT
GACTCGCTGCGCTCGGTCGTTCGGCTGCGGCGAGCGGTATCAGCTCACTCAAAGGCGGTAATACGGTTAT
CCACAGAATCAGGGGATAACGCAGGAAAGAACATGTGAGCAAAAGGCCAGCAAAAGGCCAGGAACCGTAA
AAAGGCCGCGTTGCTGGCGTTTTTCCATAGGCTCCGCCCCCCTGACGAGCATCACAAAAATCGACGCTCA
AGTCAGAGGTGGCGAAACCCGACAGGACTATAAAGATACCAGGCGTTTCCCCCTGGAAGCTCCCTCGTGC
GCTCTCCTGTTCCGACCCTGCCGCTTACCGGATACCTGTCCGCCTTTCTCCCTTCGGGAAGCGTGGCGCT
TTCTCATAGCTCACGCTGTAGGTATCTCAGTTCGGTGTAGGTCGTTCGCTCCAAGCTGGGCTGTGTGCAC
GAACCCCCCGTTCAGCCCGACCGCTGCGCCTTATCCGGTAACTATCGTCTTGAGTCCAACCCGGTAAGAC
ACGACTTATCGCCACTGGCAGCAGCCACTGGTAACAGGATTAGCAGAGCGAGGTATGTAGGCGGTGCTAC
AGAGTTCTTGAAGTGGTGGCCTAACTACGGCTACACTAGAAGAACAGTATTTGGTATCTGCGCTCTGCTG
AAGCCAGTTACCTTCGGAAAAAGAGTTGGTAGCTCTTGATCCGGCAAACAAACCACCGCTGGTAGCGGTG
GTTTTTTTGTTTGCAAGCAGCAGATTACGCGCAGAAAAAAAGGATCTCAAGAAGATCCTTTGATCTTTTC
TACGGGGTCTGACGCTCAGTGGAACGAAAACTCACGTTAAGGGATTTTGGTCATGAGATTATCAAAAAGG
ATCTTCACCTAGATCCTTTTAAATTAAAAATGAAGTTTTAAATCAATCTAAAGTATATATGAGTAAACTT
GGTCTGACAGTTACCAATGCTTAATCAGTGAGGCACCTATCTCAGCGATCTGTCTATTTCGTTCATCCAT
AGTTGCCTGACTCCCCGTCGTGTAGATAACTACGATACGGGAGGGCTTACCATCTGGCCCCAGTGCTGCA
ATGATACCGCGAGACCCACGCTCACCGGCTCCAGATTTATCAGCAATAAACCAGCCAGCCGGAAGGGCCG
AGCGCAGAAGTGGTCCTGCAACTTTATCCGCCTCCATCCAGTCTATTAATTGTTGCCGGGAAGCTAGAGT
AAGTAGTTCGCCAGTTAATAGTTTGCGCAACGTTGTTGCCATTGCTACAGGCATCGTGGTGTCACGCTCG
TCGTTTGGTATGGCTTCATTCAGCTCCGGTTCCCAACGATCAAGGCGAGTTACATGATCCCCCATGTTGT
GCAAAAAAGCGGTTAGCTCCTTCGGTCCTCCGATCGTTGTCAGAAGTAAGTTGGCCGCAGTGTTATCACT
CATGGTTATGGCAGCACTGCATAATTCTCTTACTGTCATGCCATCCGTAAGATGCTTTTCTGTGACTGGT
GAGTACTCAACCAAGTCATTCTGAGAATAGTGTATGCGGCGACCGAGTTGCTCTTGCCCGGCGTCAATAC
GGGATAATACCGCGCCACATAGCAGAACTTTAAAAGTGCTCATCATTGGAAAACGTTCTTCGGGGCGAAA
ACTCTCAAGGATCTTACCGCTGTTGAGATCCAGTTCGATGTAACCCACTCGTGCACCCAACTGATCTTCA
GCATCTTTTACTTTCACCAGCGTTTCTGGGTGAGCAAAAACAGGAAGGCAAAATGCCGCAAAAAAGGGAA
TAAGGGCGACACGGAAATGTTGAATACTCATACTCTTCCTTTTTCAATATTATTGAAGCATTTATCAGGG
TTATTGTCTCATGAGCGGATACATATTTGAATGTATTTAGAAAAATAAACAAATAGGGGTTCCGCGCACA
TTTCCCCGAAAAGTGCCACCTGAC
Features (pLannotate 1.2.2; 35 found; start..end, strand, type, name):
     31..83      -  misc_feature   bom (fragment): basis of mobility region from pBR322
    238..617     +  enhancer       CMV enhancer: human cytomegalovirus immediate early enhancer
    618..817     +  promoter       CMV promoter: human cytomegalovirus (CMV) immediate early promoter
    835..1015    +  LTR            5' LTR (truncated): truncated 5' long terminal repeat (LTR) from HIV-1
   1062..1187    +  misc_feature   HIV-1 Ψ: packaging signal of human immunodeficiency virus type 1
   1171..1534    +  CDS            HIV-1 gag (fragment): gag protein from human immunodeficiency virus 1; gag
   1680..1913    +  misc_feature   RRE: The Rev response element (RRE) of HIV-1 allows for Rev-dependent mRNA export from the nucleus to the cytoplasm.
   2290..2390    +  CDS            Rev (fragment): human immunodeficiency virus 1 (HIV-1) Rev protein; rev; enhances nuclear export of unspliced and incompletely spliced viral mRNAs
   2440..2557    +  misc_feature   cPPT/CTS: central polypurine tract and central termination sequence of HIV-1
   2611..3779    +  promoter       UbC promoter: human ubiquitin C promoter
   3784..3801    -  misc_feature   MCS (fragment): pUC18/19 multiple cloning site
   3797..3846    +  promoter       UbC promoter (fragment): human ubiquitin C promoter
   3847..3863    -  misc_feature   MCS (fragment): pUC18/19 multiple cloning site
   3873..4589    +  CDS            EGFP: EGFP is a basic (constitutively fluorescent) green fluorescent protein published in 1996, derived from Aequorea victoria. It is reported to be a rapidly-maturing weak dimer with moderate acid sensitivity.
   4590..4610    +  misc_feature   MCS (fragment): multiple cloning site
   4611..5144    +  CDS            SAP30L: SP30L_HUMAN - Also known as NS4ATP2. Experimental evidence at protein level: Swiss-Prot protein existence level 1. [Isoform 3]: Functions as transcription repressor; its activity is marginally lower than that of isoform 1. From Homo sapiens (Human).
   5160..5184    +  misc_feature   MCS (fragment): pBluescript multiple cloning site
   5184..5772    +  misc_feature   WPRE: woodchuck hepatitis virus posttranscriptional regulatory element
   5709..6290    +  CDS            nef (fragment): NEF_HV1H2 - Experimental evidence at protein level: Swiss-Prot protein existence level 1. Extracellular Nef protein targets CD4(+) T-lymphocytes for apoptosis by interacting with CXCR4 surface receptors. From Human immunodeficiency virus type 1 group M subtype B (isolate HXB2) (HIV-1).
   6297..6477    +  LTR            5' LTR (truncated): truncated 5' long terminal repeat (LTR) from HIV-1
   6509..6733    +  polyA_signal   bGH poly(A) signal: bovine growth hormone polyadenylation signal
   6737..6758    +  promoter       SV40 promoter (fragment): SV40 enhancer and early promoter
   6779..7207    +  rep_origin     f1 ori (sequence partly withheld): f1 bacteriophage origin of replication; arrow indicates direction of (+) strand synthesis
   7221..7550    +  promoter       SV40 promoter: SV40 enhancer and early promoter
   7598..7645    +  promoter       EM7 promoter: synthetic bacterial promoter&nbsp
   7664..8038    +  CDS            BleoR: antibiotic-binding protein; Sh ble from Streptoalloteichus hindustanus; confers resistance to bleomycin, phleomycin, and Zeocin™
   8048..8173    +  CDS            ble (fragment): BLE_KLEPN - Experimental evidence at protein level: Swiss-Prot protein existence level 1. Binding protein with a strong affinity to the bleomycin family of antibiotics. Binds to CL990; an antimitotic-antibiotic compound. From Klebsiella pneumoniae.
   8168..8289    +  polyA_signal   SV40 poly(A) signal: SV40 polyadenylation signal
   8362..8378    -  protein_bind   lac operator: The lac repressor binds to the lac operator to inhibit transcription in E. coli. This inhibition can be relieved by adding lactose or isopropyl-β-D-thiogalactopyranoside (IPTG). lac repressor encoded by lacI
   8386..8416    -  promoter       lac promoter: promoter for the E. coli lac operon
   8431..8452    -  protein_bind   CAP binding site: CAP binding activates transcription in the presence of cAMP. E. coli catabolite activator protein
   8465..8557    -  CDS            lacI (fragment): lac repressor; lacI; The lac repressor binds to the lac operator to inhibit transcription in E. coli. This inhibition can be relieved by adding lactose or isopropyl-β-D-thiogalactopyranoside (IPTG).
   8740..9328    -  rep_origin     ori: high-copy-number ColE1/pMB1/pBR322/pUC origin of replication
   9499..10359   -  CDS            AmpR: β-lactamase; bla; confers resistance to ampicillin, carbenicillin, and related antibiotics
  10360..10464   -  promoter       AmpR promoter: bla
