>Addgene plasmid #168109 | pMB204: UbC-GFP-Tg_SAP30L-WPRE | addgene full sequence | sequence record 329725 | Addgene NGS Result
CACCTGACGTCGACGGATCGGGAGATCTCCCGATCCCCTATGGTGCACTCTCAGTACAATCTGCTCTGAT
GCCGCATAGTTAAGCCAGTATCTGCTCCCTGCTTGTGTGTTGGAGGTCGCTGAGTAGTGCGCGAGCAAAA
TTTAAGCTACAACAAGGCAAGGCTTGACCGACAATTGCATGAAGAATCTGCTTAGGGTTAGGCGTTTTGC
GCTGCTTCGCGATGTACGGGCCAGATATACGCGTTGACATTGATTATTGACTAGTTATTAATAGTAATCA
ATTACGGGGTCATTAGTTCATAGCCCATATATGGAGTTCCGCGTTACATAACTTACGGTAAATGGCCCGC
CTGGCTGACCGCCCAACGACCCCCGCCCATTGACGTCAATAATGACGTATGTTCCCATAGTAACGCCAAT
AGGGACTTTCCATTGACGTCAATGGGTGGAGTATTTACGGTAAACTGCCCACTTGGCAGTACATCAAGTG
TATCATATGCCAAGTACGCCCCCTATTGACGTCAATGACGGTAAATGGCCCGCCTGGCATTATGCCCAGT
ACATGACCTTATGGGACTTTCCTACTTGGCAGTACATCTACGTATTAGTCATCGCTATTACCATGGTGAT
GCGGTTTTGGCAGTACATCAATGGGCGTGGATAGCGGTTTGACTCACGGGGATTTCCAAGTCTCCACCCC
ATTGACGTCAATGGGAGTTTGTTTTGGCACCAAAATCAACGGGACTTTCCAAAATGTCGTAACAACTCCG
CCCCATTGACGCAAATGGGCGGTAGGCGTGTACGGTGGGAGGTCTATATAAGCAGCGCGTTTTGCCTGTA
CTGGGTCTCTCTGGTTAGACCAGATCTGAGCCTGGGAGCTCTCTGGCTAACTAGGGAACCCACTGCTTAA
GCCTCAATAAAGCTTGCCTTGAGTGCTTCAAGTAGTGTGTGCCCGTCTGTTGTGTGACTCTGGTAACTAG
AGATCCCTCAGACCCTTTTAGTCAGTGTGGAAAATCTCTAGCAGTGGCGCCCGAACAGGGACTTGAAAGC
GAAAGGGAAACCAGAGGAGCTCTCTCGACGCAGGACTCGGCTTGCTGAAGCGCGCACGGCAAGAGGCGAG
GGGCGGCGACTGGTGAGTACGCCAAAAATTTTGACTAGCGGAGGCTAGAAGGAGAGAGATGGGTGCGAGA
GCGTCAGTATTAAGCGGGGGAGAATTAGATCGCGATGGGAAAAAATTCGGTTAAGGCCAGGGGGAAAGAA
AAAATATAAATTAAAACATATAGTATGGGCAAGCAGGGAGCTAGAACGATTCGCAGTTAATCCTGGCCTG
TTAGAAACATCAGAAGGCTGTAGACAAATACTGGGACAGCTACAACCATCCCTTCAGACAGGATCAGAAG
AACTTAGATCATTATATAATACAGTAGCAACCCTCTATTGTGTGCATCAAAGGATAGAGATAAAAGACAC
CAAGGAAGCTTTAGACAAGATAGAGGAAGAGCAAAACAAAAGTAAGACCACCGCACAGCAAGCGGCCGCT
GATCTTCAGACCTGGAGGAGGAGATATGAGGGACAATTGGAGAAGTGAATTATATAAATATAAAGTAGTA
AAAATTGAACCATTAGGAGTAGCACCCACCAAGGCAAAGAGAAGAGTGGTGCAGAGAGAAAAAAGAGCAG
TGGGAATAGGAGCTTTGTTCCTTGGGTTCTTGGGAGCAGCAGGAAGCACTATGGGCGCAGCGTCAATGAC
GCTGACGGTACAGGCCAGACAATTATTGTCTGGTATAGTGCAGCAGCAGAACAATTTGCTGAGGGCTATT
GAGGCGCAACAGCATCTGTTGCAACTCACAGTCTGGGGCATCAAGCAGCTCCAGGCAAGAATCCTGGCTG
TGGAAAGATACCTAAAGGATCAACAGCTCCTGGGGATTTGGGGTTGCTCTGGAAAACTCATTTGCACCAC
TGCTGTGCCTTGGAATGCTAGTTGGAGTAATAAATCTCTGGAACAGATTTGGAATCACACGACCTGGATG
GAGTGGGACAGAGAAATTAACAATTACACAAGCTTAATACACTCCTTAATTGAAGAATCGCAAAACCAGC
AAGAAAAGAATGAACAAGAATTATTGGAATTAGATAAATGGGCAAGTTTGTGGAATTGGTTTAACATAAC
AAATTGGCTGTGGTATATAAAATTATTCATAATGATAGTAGGAGGCTTGGTAGGTTTAAGAATAGTTTTT
GCTGTACTTTCTATAGTGAATAGAGTTAGGCAGGGATATTCACCATTATCGTTTCAGACCCACCTCCCAA
CCCCGAGGGGACCCGACAGGCCCGAAGGAATAGAAGAAGAAGGTGGAGAGAGAGACAGAGACAGATCCAT
TCGATTAGTGAACGGATCGGCACTGCGTGCGCCAATTCTGCAGACAAATGGCAGTATTCATCCACAATTT
TAAAAGAAAAGGGGGGATTGGGGGGTACAGTGCAGGGGAAAGAATAGTAGACATAATAGCAACAGACATA
CAAACTAAAGAATTACAAAAACAAATTACAAAAATTCAAAATTTTCGGGTTTATTACAGGGACAGCAGAG
ATCCAGTTTGGTTAATCGCATGCTAGCTAGTTCGAACCTTAATTAACCCGTGTCGGCTCCAGATCTGGCC
TCCGCGCCGGGTTTTGGCGCCTCCCGCGGGCGCCCCCCTCCTCACGGCGAGCGCTGCCACGTCAGACGAA
GGGCGCAGCGAGCGTCCTGATCCTTCCGCCCGGACGCTCAGGACAGCGGCCCGCTGCTCATAAGACTCGG
CCTTAGAACCCCAGTATCAGCAGAAGGACATTTTAGGACGGGACTTGGGTGACTCTAGGGCACTGGTTTT
CTTTCCAGAGAGCGGAACAGGCGAGGAAAAGTAGTCCCTTCTCGGCGATTCTGCGGAGGGATCTCCGTGG
GGCGGTGAACGCCGATGATTATATAAGGACGCGCCGGGTGTGGCACAGCTAGTTCCGTCGCAGCCGGGAT
TTGGGTCGCGGTTCTTGTTTGTGGATCGCTGTGATCGTCACTTGGTGAGTAGCGGGCTGCTGGGCTGGCC
GGGGCTTTCGTGGCCGCCGGGCCGCTCGGTGGGACGGAAGCGTGTGGAGAGACCGCCAAGGGCTGTAGTC
TGGGTCCGCGAGCAAGGTTGCCCTGAACTGGGGGTTGGGGGGAGCGCAGCAAAATGGCGGCTGTTCCCGA
GTCTTGAATGGAAGACGCTTGTGAGGCGGGCTGTGAGGTCGTTGAAACAAGGTGGGGGGCATGGTGGGCG
GCAAGAACCCAAGGTCTTGAGGCCTTCGCTAATGCGGGAAAGCTCTTATTCGGGTGAGATGGGCTGGGGC
ACCATCTGGGGACCCTGACGTGAAGTTTGTCACTGACTGGAGAACTCGGTTTGTCGTCTGTTGCGGGGGC
GGCAGTTATGGCGGTGCCGTTGGGCAGTGCACCCGTACCTTTGGGAGCGCGCGCCCTCGTCGTGTCGTGA
CGTCACCCGTTCTGTTGGCTTATAATGCAGGGTGGGGCCACCTGCCGGTAGGTGTGCGGTAGGCTTTTCT
CCGTCGCAGGACGCAGGGTTCGGGCCTAGGGTAGGCTCTCCTGAATCGACAGGCGCCGGACCTCTGGTGA
GGGGAGGGATAAGTGAGGCGTCAGTTTCTTTGGTCGGTTTTATGTACCTATCTTCTTAAGTAGCTGAAGC
TCCGGTTTTGAACTATGCGCTCGGGGTTGGCGAGTGTGTTTTGTGAAGTTTTTTAGGCACCTTTTGAAAT
GTAATCATTTGGGTCAATATGTAATTTTCAGTGTTAGACTAGTAAATTGTCCGCTAAATTCTGGCCGTTT
TTGGCTTTTTTGTTAGACGAAGCTTGGGCTGCAGGTCGACTCTAGAGGATCCCCGGGTACCGGTCGCCAC
CATGGTGAGCAAGGGCGAGGAGCTGTTCACCGGGGTGGTGCCCATCCTGGTCGAGCTGGACGGCGACGTA
AACGGCCACAAGTTCAGCGTGTCCGGCGAGGGCGAGGGCGATGCCACCTACGGCAAGCTGACCCTGAAGT
TCATCTGCACCACCGGCAAGCTGCCCGTGCCCTGGCCCACCCTCGTGACCACCCTGACCTACGGCGTGCA
GTGCTTCAGCCGCTACCCCGACCACATGAAGCAGCACGACTTCTTCAAGTCCGCCATGCCCGAAGGCTAC
GTCCAGGAGCGCACCATCTTCTTCAAGGACGACGGCAACTACAAGACCCGCGCCGAGGTGAAGTTCGAGG
GCGACACCCTGGTGAACCGCATCGAGCTGAAGGGCATCGACTTCAAGGAGGACGGCAACATCCTGGGGCA
CAAGCTGGAGTACAACTACAACAGCCACAACGTCTATATCATGGCCGACAAGCAGAAGAACGGCATCAAG
GTGAACTTCAAGATCCGCCACAACATCGAGGACGGCAGCGTGCAGCTCGCCGACCACTACCAGCAGAACA
CCCCCATCGGCGACGGCCCCGTGCTGCTGCCCGACAACCACTACCTGAGCACCCAGTCCGCCCTGAGCAA
AGACCCCAACGAGAAGCGCGATCACATGGTCCTGCTGGAGTTCGTGACCGCCGCCGGGATCACTCTCGGC
ATGGACGAGCTGTACAAGTCCGGACTCAGATCTCGAGCTATGAATGGGTTCAGCACCGAGGAGGACAGCC
GGGATGGGCCGCCCGCCGCCCCCTTTTACGGCCAGAGCTGCTGCCTCATCGACGACGGGGACCGCTGCGT
GCGCCCCGCCGGCAACGCGTCCTTCAGCAAGAGGATCCAGAAGAGCATCTCGCAGAAGAAGCTGAAGCTG
GACATCGACAAAAGTGTGAGGCATCTGTATATCTGTGATTTTCACAAGAACTTCATTCAAAGTGTTCGGA
ACAAAAGGAAGAGGAAGACGAGCGATGATGGAGGTGACTCTCCTGAGCACGACACGGATGTTCCAGAGGT
TGACTTGTTCCAGCTCCAAGTGAACACCCTGCGACGTTACAAGCGACATTATAAATTGCAGACTAGGCCT
GGACTCAACAAGGCTCAGCTTGCAGAAACTGTCAGTCGTCATTTCAGGAATATTCCAGTGAATGAGAAGG
AGACGCTTGCATATTTCATCTACATGGTGAAGAACAATAAGAGCAGGCTGGACCAGAAATCAGAAGGCAG
CAAACAACTTGACTGAAGGATTAACATAAGAATTCGATATCAAGCTTATCGATAATCAACCTCTGGATTA
CAAAATTTGTGAAAGATTGACTGGTATTCTTAACTATGTTGCTCCTTTTACGCTATGTGGATACGCTGCT
TTAATGCCTTTGTATCATGCTATTGCTTCCCGTATGGCTTTCATTTTCTCCTCCTTGTATAAATCCTGGT
TGCTGTCTCTTTATGAGGAGTTGTGGCCCGTTGTCAGGCAACGTGGCGTGGTGTGCACTGTGTTTGCTGA
CGCAACCCCCACTGGTTGGGGCATTGCCACCACCTGTCAGCTCCTTTCCGGGACTTTCGCTTTCCCCCTC
CCTATTGCCACGGCGGAACTCATCGCCGCCTGCCTTGCCCGCTGCTGGACAGGGGCTCGGCTGTTGGGCA
CTGACAATTCCGTGGTGTTGTCGGGGAAATCATCGTCCTTTCCTTGGCTGCTCGCCTGTGTTGCCACCTG
GATTCTGCGCGGGACGTCCTTCTGCTACGTCCCTTCGGCCCTCAATCCAGCGGACCTTCCTTCCCGCGGC
CTGCTGCCGGCTCTGCGGCCTCTTCCGCGTCTTCGCCTTCGCCCTCAGACGAGTCGGATCTCCCTTTGGG
CCGCCTCCCCGCATCGATACCGTCGACCTCGAGACCTAGAAAAACATGGAGCAATCACAAGTAGCAATAC
AGCAGCTACCAATGCTGATTGTGCCTGGCTAGAAGCACAAGAGGAGGAGGAGGTGGGTTTTCCAGTCACA
CCTCAGGTACCTTTAAGACCAATGACTTACAAGGCAGCTGTAGATCTTAGCCACTTTTTAAAAGAAAAGG
GGGGACTGGAAGGGCTAATTCACTCCCAACGAAGACAAGATATCCTTGATCTGTGGATCTACCACACACA
AGGCTACTTCCCTGATTGGCAGAACTACACACCAGGGCCAGGGATCAGATATCCACTGACCTTTGGATGG
TGCTACAAGCTAGTACCAGTTGAGCAAGAGAAGGTAGAAGAAGCCAATGAAGGAGAGAACACCCGCTTGT
TACACCCTGTGAGCCTGCATGGGATGGATGACCCGGAGAGAGAAGTATTAGAGTGGAGGTTTGACAGCCG
CCTAGCATTTCATCACATGGCCCGAGAGCTGCATCCGGACTGTACTGGGTCTCTCTGGTTAGACCAGATC
TGAGCCTGGGAGCTCTCTGGCTAACTAGGGAACCCACTGCTTAAGCCTCAATAAAGCTTGCCTTGAGTGC
TTCAAGTAGTGTGTGCCCGTCTGTTGTGTGACTCTGGTAACTAGAGATCCCTCAGACCCTTTTAGTCAGT
GTGGAAAATCTCTAGCAGGGCCCGTTTAAACCCGCTGATCAGCCTCGACTGTGCCTTCTAGTTGCCAGCC
ATCTGTTGTTTGCCCCTCCCCCGTGCCTTCCTTGACCCTGGAAGGTGCCACTCCCACTGTCCTTTCCTAA
TAAAATGAGGAAATTGCATCGCATTGTCTGAGTAGGTGTCATTCTATTCTGGGGGGTGGGGTGGGGCAGG
ACAGCAAGGGGGAGGATTGGGAAGACAATAGCAGGCATGCTGGGGATGCGGTGGGCTCTATGGCTTCTGA
GGCGGAAAGAACCAGCTGGGGCTCTAGGGGGTATCCCC
[124 nt withheld, positions 6829-6952]
C
[91 nt withheld, positions 6954-7044]
A
[49 nt withheld, positions 7046-7094]
CCTTTGACGTTGGAGTCCACGTTCTTT
[37 nt withheld, positions 7122-7158]
ACCCTATCTCGGTCTATTCTTTTGATTTATAAGGGATTTTGCCGATTTCGGCCTATTGGTTAAAAAATGA
GCTGATTTAACAAAAATTTAACGCGAATTAATTCTGTGGAATGTGTGTCAGTTAGGGTGTGGAAAGTCCC
CAGGCTCCCCAGCAGGCAGAAGTATGCAAAGCATGCATCTCAATTAGTCAGCAACCAGGTGTGGAAAGTC
CCCAGGCTCCCCAGCAGGCAGAAGTATGCAAAGCATGCATCTCAATTAGTCAGCAACCATAGTCCCGCCC
CTAACTCCGCCCATCCCGCCCCTAACTCCGCCCAGTTCCGCCCATTCTCCGCCCCATGGCTGACTAATTT
TTTTTATTTATGCAGAGGCCGAGGCCGCCTCTGCCTCTGAGCTATTCCAGAAGTAGTGAGGAGGCTTTTT
TGGAGGCCTAGGCTTTTGCAAAAAGCTCCCGGGAGCTTGTATATCCATTTTCGGATCTGATCAGCACGTG
TTGACAATTAATCATCGGCATAGTATATCGGCATAGTATAATACGACAAGGTGAGGAACTAAACCATGGC
CAAGTTGACCAGTGCCGTTCCGGTGCTCACCGCGCGCGACGTCGCCGGAGCGGTCGAGTTCTGGACCGAC
CGGCTCGGGTTCTCCCGGGACTTCGTGGAGGACGACTTCGCCGGTGTGGTCCGGGACGACGTGACCCTGT
TCATCAGCGCGGTCCAGGACCAGGTGGTGCCGGACAACACCCTGGCCTGGGTGTGGGTGCGCGGCCTGGA
CGAGCTGTACGCCGAGTGGTCGGAGGTCGTGTCCACGAACTTCCGGGACGCCTCCGGGCCGGCCATGACC
GAGATCGGCGAGCAGCCGTGGGGGCGGGAGTTCGCCCTGCGCGACCCGGCCGGCAACTGCGTGCACTTCG
TGGCCGAGGAGCAGGACTGACACGTGCTACGAGATTTCGATTCCACCGCCGCCTTCTATGAAAGGTTGGG
CTTCGGAATCGTTTTCCGGGACGCCGGCTGGATGATCCTCCAGCGCGGGGATCTCATGCTGGAGTTCTTC
GCCCACCCCAACTTGTTTATTGCAGCTTATAATGGTTACAAATAAAGCAATAGCATCACAAATTTCACAA
ATAAAGCATTTTTTTCACTGCATTCTAGTTGTGGTTTGTCCAAACTCATCAATGTATCTTATCATGTCTG
TATACCGTCGACCTCTAGCTAGAGCTTGGCGTAATCATGGTCATAGCTGTTTCCTGTGTGAAATTGTTAT
CCGCTCACAATTCCACACAACATACGAGCCGGAAGCATAAAGTGTAAAGCCTGGGGTGCCTAATGAGTGA
GCTAACTCACATTAATTGCGTTGCGCTCACTGCCCGCTTTCCAGTCGGGAAACCTGTCGTGCCAGCTGCA
TTAATGAATCGGCCAACGCGCGGGGAGAGGCGGTTTGCGTATTGGGCGCTCTTCCGCTTCCTCGCTCACT
GACTCGCTGCGCTCGGTCGTTCGGCTGCGGCGAGCGGTATCAGCTCACTCAAAGGCGGTAATACGGTTAT
CCACAGAATCAGGGGATAACGCAGGAAAGAACATGTGAGCAAAAGGCCAGCAAAAGGCCAGGAACCGTAA
AAAGGCCGCGTTGCTGGCGTTTTTCCATAGGCTCCGCCCCCCTGACGAGCATCACAAAAATCGACGCTCA
AGTCAGAGGTGGCGAAACCCGACAGGACTATAAAGATACCAGGCGTTTCCCCCTGGAAGCTCCCTCGTGC
GCTCTCCTGTTCCGACCCTGCCGCTTACCGGATACCTGTCCGCCTTTCTCCCTTCGGGAAGCGTGGCGCT
TTCTCATAGCTCACGCTGTAGGTATCTCAGTTCGGTGTAGGTCGTTCGCTCCAAGCTGGGCTGTGTGCAC
GAACCCCCCGTTCAGCCCGACCGCTGCGCCTTATCCGGTAACTATCGTCTTGAGTCCAACCCGGTAAGAC
ACGACTTATCGCCACTGGCAGCAGCCACTGGTAACAGGATTAGCAGAGCGAGGTATGTAGGCGGTGCTAC
AGAGTTCTTGAAGTGGTGGCCTAACTACGGCTACACTAGAAGAACAGTATTTGGTATCTGCGCTCTGCTG
AAGCCAGTTACCTTCGGAAAAAGAGTTGGTAGCTCTTGATCCGGCAAACAAACCACCGCTGGTAGCGGTG
GTTTTTTTGTTTGCAAGCAGCAGATTACGCGCAGAAAAAAAGGATCTCAAGAAGATCCTTTGATCTTTTC
TACGGGGTCTGACGCTCAGTGGAACGAAAACTCACGTTAAGGGATTTTGGTCATGAGATTATCAAAAAGG
ATCTTCACCTAGATCCTTTTAAATTAAAAATGAAGTTTTAAATCAATCTAAAGTATATATGAGTAAACTT
GGTCTGACAGTTACCAATGCTTAATCAGTGAGGCACCTATCTCAGCGATCTGTCTATTTCGTTCATCCAT
AGTTGCCTGACTCCCCGTCGTGTAGATAACTACGATACGGGAGGGCTTACCATCTGGCCCCAGTGCTGCA
ATGATACCGCGAGACCCACGCTCACCGGCTCCAGATTTATCAGCAATAAACCAGCCAGCCGGAAGGGCCG
AGCGCAGAAGTGGTCCTGCAACTTTATCCGCCTCCATCCAGTCTATTAATTGTTGCCGGGAAGCTAGAGT
AAGTAGTTCGCCAGTTAATAGTTTGCGCAACGTTGTTGCCATTGCTACAGGCATCGTGGTGTCACGCTCG
TCGTTTGGTATGGCTTCATTCAGCTCCGGTTCCCAACGATCAAGGCGAGTTACATGATCCCCCATGTTGT
GCAAAAAAGCGGTTAGCTCCTTCGGTCCTCCGATCGTTGTCAGAAGTAAGTTGGCCGCAGTGTTATCACT
CATGGTTATGGCAGCACTGCATAATTCTCTTACTGTCATGCCATCCGTAAGATGCTTTTCTGTGACTGGT
GAGTACTCAACCAAGTCATTCTGAGAATAGTGTATGCGGCGACCGAGTTGCTCTTGCCCGGCGTCAATAC
GGGATAATACCGCGCCACATAGCAGAACTTTAAAAGTGCTCATCATTGGAAAACGTTCTTCGGGGCGAAA
ACTCTCAAGGATCTTACCGCTGTTGAGATCCAGTTCGATGTAACCCACTCGTGCACCCAACTGATCTTCA
GCATCTTTTACTTTCACCAGCGTTTCTGGGTGAGCAAAAACAGGAAGGCAAAATGCCGCAAAAAAGGGAA
TAAGGGCGACACGGAAATGTTGAATACTCATACTCTTCCTTTTTCAATATTATTGAAGCATTTATCAGGG
TTATTGTCTCATGAGCGGATACATATTTGAATGTATTTAGAAAAATAAACAAATAGGGGTTCCGCGCACA
TTTCCCCGAAAAGTGC
Features (pLannotate 1.2.2; 33 found; start..end, strand, type, name):
     39..91      -  misc_feature   bom (fragment): basis of mobility region from pBR322
    246..625     +  enhancer       CMV enhancer: human cytomegalovirus immediate early enhancer
    626..825     +  promoter       CMV promoter: human cytomegalovirus (CMV) immediate early promoter
    843..1023    +  LTR            5' LTR (truncated): truncated 5' long terminal repeat (LTR) from HIV-1
   1070..1195    +  misc_feature   HIV-1 Ψ: packaging signal of human immunodeficiency virus type 1
   1179..1542    +  CDS            HIV-1 gag (fragment): gag protein from human immunodeficiency virus 1; gag
   1688..1921    +  misc_feature   RRE: The Rev response element (RRE) of HIV-1 allows for Rev-dependent mRNA export from the nucleus to the cytoplasm.
   2298..2398    +  CDS            Rev (fragment): human immunodeficiency virus 1 (HIV-1) Rev protein; rev; enhances nuclear export of unspliced and incompletely spliced viral mRNAs
   2448..2565    +  misc_feature   cPPT/CTS: central polypurine tract and central termination sequence of HIV-1
   2657..3868    +  promoter       UbC promoter: human ubiquitin C promoter
   3879..3912    -  misc_feature   MCS (fragment): pUC18/19 multiple cloning site
   3922..4638    +  CDS            EGFP: EGFP is a basic (constitutively fluorescent) green fluorescent protein published in 1996, derived from Aequorea victoria. It is reported to be a rapidly-maturing weak dimer with moderate acid sensitivity.
   4639..4659    +  misc_feature   MCS (fragment): multiple cloning site
   4660..5193    +  CDS            SAP30L: SP30L_HUMAN - Also known as NS4ATP2. Experimental evidence at protein level: Swiss-Prot protein existence level 1. [Isoform 3]: Functions as transcription repressor; its activity is marginally lower than that of isoform 1. From Homo sapiens (Human).
   5210..5234    +  misc_feature   MCS (fragment): pBluescript multiple cloning site
   5234..5822    +  misc_feature   WPRE: woodchuck hepatitis virus posttranscriptional regulatory element
   5759..6340    +  CDS            nef (fragment): NEF_HV1H2 - Experimental evidence at protein level: Swiss-Prot protein existence level 1. Extracellular Nef protein targets CD4(+) T-lymphocytes for apoptosis by interacting with CXCR4 surface receptors. From Human immunodeficiency virus type 1 group M subtype B (isolate HXB2) (HIV-1).
   6347..6527    +  LTR            5' LTR (truncated): truncated 5' long terminal repeat (LTR) from HIV-1
   6559..6783    +  polyA_signal   bGH poly(A) signal: bovine growth hormone polyadenylation signal
   6787..6808    +  promoter       SV40 promoter (fragment): SV40 enhancer and early promoter
   6829..7257    +  rep_origin     f1 ori (sequence partly withheld): f1 bacteriophage origin of replication; arrow indicates direction of (+) strand synthesis
   7271..7600    +  promoter       SV40 promoter: SV40 enhancer and early promoter
   7648..7695    +  promoter       EM7 promoter: synthetic bacterial promoter&nbsp
   7714..8088    +  CDS            BleoR: antibiotic-binding protein; Sh ble from Streptoalloteichus hindustanus; confers resistance to bleomycin, phleomycin, and Zeocin™
   8098..8223    +  CDS            ble (fragment): BLE_KLEPN - Experimental evidence at protein level: Swiss-Prot protein existence level 1. Binding protein with a strong affinity to the bleomycin family of antibiotics. Binds to CL990; an antimitotic-antibiotic compound. From Klebsiella pneumoniae.
   8218..8339    +  polyA_signal   SV40 poly(A) signal: SV40 polyadenylation signal
   8412..8428    -  protein_bind   lac operator: The lac repressor binds to the lac operator to inhibit transcription in E. coli. This inhibition can be relieved by adding lactose or isopropyl-β-D-thiogalactopyranoside (IPTG). lac repressor encoded by lacI
   8436..8466    -  promoter       lac promoter: promoter for the E. coli lac operon
   8481..8502    -  protein_bind   CAP binding site: CAP binding activates transcription in the presence of cAMP. E. coli catabolite activator protein
   8515..8607    -  CDS            lacI (fragment): lac repressor; lacI; The lac repressor binds to the lac operator to inhibit transcription in E. coli. This inhibition can be relieved by adding lactose or isopropyl-β-D-thiogalactopyranoside (IPTG).
   8790..9378    -  rep_origin     ori: high-copy-number ColE1/pMB1/pBR322/pUC origin of replication
   9549..10409   -  CDS            AmpR: β-lactamase; bla; confers resistance to ampicillin, carbenicillin, and related antibiotics
  10410..10514   -  promoter       AmpR promoter: bla
