[The description below was written by a language model from this plasmid's Addgene catalogue record and pLannotate feature annotations shown in this document.]
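Description:
pMB204: UbC-GFP-Tg_SAP30L-WPRE is a lentiviral transfer plasmid built on the FUGW backbone for expressing zebra finch (Taeniopygia guttata) SAP30L as a fusion to the C-terminal end of EGFP. In bacteria it is maintained through a high-copy ColE1/pUC-type origin and selected with ampicillin via the β-lactamase gene; an f1 origin is also present. Outside the viral cassette, the backbone carries an SV40/EM7-driven bleomycin/Zeocin resistance gene with an SV40 polyadenylation signal.

The viral portion follows the usual HIV-1-derived layout. A CMV enhancer/promoter placed upstream of a truncated 5' LTR drives genomic RNA production in packaging cells. It is followed by the Ψ packaging signal with a partial gag sequence, the Rev response element for nuclear export of the unspliced RNA, and the cPPT/CTS element that aids nuclear import of the viral genome. The internal human ubiquitin C promoter provides constitutive expression of EGFP joined through a short linker of cloning-site origin to the SAP30L coding sequence. The annotation software labels this sequence by its human homologue, a transcriptional repressor, but the catalogue entry states the insert is the finch gene, introduced by Gibson assembly. A WPRE downstream enhances transcript stability and expression, and the cassette ends with a truncated 3' LTR and a bGH polyadenylation signal.

Two full sequence records are annotated, one from the depositor and one from repository sequencing. They differ by about 40 nucleotides, apparently around the UbC promoter, but have otherwise the same feature layout. The plasmid is intended for lentiviral delivery of a fluorescently tagged SAP30L and was deposited with work on gene characterisation in an immortalised songbird cell line.
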