Addgene plasmid #168109: pMB204: UbC-GFP-Tg_SAP30L-WPRE
Purpose: Lentiviral expression of Zebra Finch SAP30L fused to the C-terminal end of eGFP
Depositing lab: Erich Jarvis. Depositing organization: Rockefeller University. Publication: Induction of an immortalized songbird cell line allows for gene characterization and knockout by CRISPR-Cas9. Biegler MT, Fedrigo O, Collier P, Mountcastle J, Haase B, Tilgner HU, Jarvis ED. Sci Rep. 2022 Mar 14;12(1):4369. doi: 10.1038/s41598-022-07434-7. PubMed 35288582.
Backbone
  Vector backbone: FUGW
  Backbone manufacturer: Addgene #14883
  Vector type: Mammalian Expression, Lentiviral
Growth in bacteria
  Bacterial resistance: Ampicillin, 100 μg/mL
  Growth temperature: 37°C
  Growth strain: NEB Stable
  Copy number: High Copy
Gene/Insert
  Gene/Insert name: SAP30L
  Species: T. guttata
  Entrez Gene: SAP30L
  Promoter: UbC
  Tag / fusion protein: GFP (N terminal on backbone)
  Cloning method: Gibson Cloning
Resource information
  A portion of this plasmid was derived from a plasmid made by: Fusion amino acid sequence derived from Viiri et al, 2009
Terms and licenses: Academic/Nonprofit Terms; Industry Terms: Not Available to Industry
Depositor comments: Please visit https://www.biorxiv.org/content/10.1101/2021.05.27.445896v1 for BioRxiv preprint.
How to cite: pMB204: UbC-GFP-Tg_SAP30L-WPRE was a gift from Erich Jarvis (Addgene plasmid # 168109 ; http://n2t.net/addgene:168109 ; RRID:Addgene_168109)
